>Addgene plasmid #155225 | C1-FT-mCitrine-EEVEE-CaaX | addgene full sequence | sequence record 310121 | Addgene NGS Result
TAGTTATTAATAGTAATCAATTACGGGGTCATTAGTTCATAGCCCATATATGGAGTTCCGCGTTACATAA
CTTACGGTAAATGGCCCGCCTGGCTGACCGCCCAACGACCCCCGCCCATTGACGTCAATAATGACGTATG
TTCCCATAGTAACGCCAATAGGGACTTTCCATTGACGTCAATGGGTGGAGTATTTACGGTAAACTGCCCA
CTTGGCAGTACATCAAGTGTATCATATGCCAAGTACGCCCCCTATTGACGTCAATGACGGTAAATGGCCC
GCCTGGCATTATGCCCAGTACATGACCTTATGGGACTTTCCTACTTGGCAGTACATCTACGTATTAGTCA
TCGCTATTACCATGGTGATGCGGTTTTGGCAGTACATCAATGGGCGTGGATAGCGGTTTGACTCACGGGG
ATTTCCAAGTCTCCACCCCATTGACGTCAATGGGAGTTTGTTTTGGCACCAAAATCAACGGGACTTTCCA
AAATGTCGTAACAACTCCGCCCCATTGACGCAAATGGGCGGTAGGCGTGTACGGTGGGAGGTCTATATAA
GCAGAGCTGGTTTAGTGAACCGTCAGATCCGCTAGCGCTACCGGACTCAGATCTCGAGCTCAAGCTTATG
GGCATGGCGCGACCACGGGGCGCGGGGCCCTGCAGCCCCGGGTTGGAGCGGGCTCCGCGCCGGAGCGTCG
GGGAGCTGCGCCTGCTCTTCGAAGCGCGCTGCGCCGCAGTCGCCGCCGCAGCGGCCGCAGGGTCGGATCC
ACCGGTCGCCACCATGGTGAGCAAGGGCGAGGAGCTGTTCACCGGGGTGGTGCCCATCCTGGTCGAGCTG
GACGGCGACGTAAACGGCCACAAGTTCAGCGTGTCCGGCGAGGGCGAGGGCGATGCCACCTACGGCAAGC
TGACCCTGAAGTTCATCTGCACCACCGGCAAGCTGCCCGTGCCCTGGCCCACCCTCGTGACCACCTTCGG
CTACGGCCTGATGTGCTTCGCCCGCTACCCCGACCACATGAAGCAGCACGACTTCTTCAAGTCCGCCATG
CCCGAAGGCTACGTCCAGGAGCGCACCATCTTCTTCAAGGACGACGGCAACTACAAGACCCGCGCCGAGG
TGAAGTTCGAGGGCGACACCCTGGTGAACCGCATCGAGCTGAAGGGCATCGACTTCAAGGAGGACGGCAA
CATCCTGGGGCACAAGCTGGAGTACAACTACAACAGCCACAACGTCTATATCATGGCCGACAAGCAGAAG
AACGGCATCAAGGTGAACTTCAAGATCCGCCACAACATCGAGGACGGCAGCGTGCAGCTCGCCGACCACT
ACCAGCAGAACACCCCCATCGGCGACGGCCCCGTGCTGCTGCCCGACAACCACTACCTGAGCTACCAGTC
CAAGCTGAGCAAAGACCCCAACGAGAAGCGCGATCACATGGTCCTGCTGGAGTTCGTGACCGCCGCCGGG
ATCACTCTCGGCATGGACGAGCTGTACAAGAGATCTCGAGCTCAAGCTTCGACCGGTGGTGGATCCGGAG
GAACCAGTGCTGGTGGTAGTGCTGGTGGTAGTGCTGGTGGTAGTGCTGGTGGTAGTGCTGGTGGTTCCGG
CAGTGCTGGTGGTAGTGCTGGTGGTAGTACCAGTGCTGGTGGTAGTGCTGGTGGTAGTGCTGGTGGTAGT
GCTGGTGGTAGTGCTGGTGGTTCCGGCAGTGCTGGTGGTAGTGCTGGTGGTAGTACCAGTGCTGGTGGTA
GTGCTGGTGGTAGTGCTGGTGGTAGTGCTGGTGGTAGTGCTGGTGGTTCCGGCAGTGCTGGTGGTAGTGC
TGGTGGTAGTACCAGTGCTGGTGGTAGTGCTGGTGGTAGTGCTGGTGGTAGTGCTGGTGGTAGTGCTGGT
GGTACCATGGCTGCCAATTCTGGTAAAAAGAAGAAAAAGAAGTCAAAGACAAAGTGTGTAATTATGTAGA
GATCCACCGGATCTAGATAACTGATCATAATCAGCCATACCACATTTGTAGAGGTTTTACTTGCTTTAAA
AAACCTCCCACACCTCCCCCTGAACCTGAAACATAAAATGAATGCAATTGTTGTTGTTAACTTGTTTATT
GCAGCTTATAATGGTTACAAATAAAGCAATAGCATCACAAATTTCACAAATAAAGCATTTTTTTCACTGC
ATTCTAGTTGTGGTTTGTCCAAACTCATCAATGTATCTTAACGCGTAAATTGTAAGCGTTAATATTTTGT
TAAAATTCGCGTTAAATTTTTGTTAAATCAGCTCATTTTTTAACCAATAGGCCGAAATCGGCAAAATCCC
TTATAAATCAAAAGAATAGACCGAGATAGGGT
[37 nt withheld, positions 2343-2379]
AAAGAACGTGGACTCCAACGTCAAAGG
[49 nt withheld, positions 2407-2455]
T
[91 nt withheld, positions 2457-2547]
G
[124 nt withheld, positions 2549-2672]
CAGGTGGCACTTTTCGGGGAAATGTGCGCGGAACCCCTATTTGTTTATTTTTCTAAATACATTCAAATAT
GTATCCGCTCATGAGACAATAACCCTGATAAATGCTTCAATAATATTGAAAAAGGAAGAGTCCTGAGGCG
GAAAGAACCAGCTGTGGAATGTGTGTCAGTTAGGGTGTGGAAAGTCCCCAGGCTCCCCAGCAGGCAGAAG
TATGCAAAGCATGCATCTCAATTAGTCAGCAACCAGGTGTGGAAAGTCCCCAGGCTCCCCAGCAGGCAGA
AGTATGCAAAGCATGCATCTCAATTAGTCAGCAACCATAGTCCCGCCCCTAACTCCGCCCATCCCGCCCC
TAACTCCGCCCAGTTCCGCCCATTCTCCGCCCCATGGCTGACTAATTTTTTTTATTTATGCAGAGGCCGA
GGCCGCCTCGGCCTCTGAGCTATTCCAGAAGTAGTGAGGAGGCTTTTTTGGAGGCCTAGGCTTTTGCAAA
GATCGATCAAGAGACAGGATGAGGATCGTTTCGCATGATTGAACAAGATGGATTGCACGCAGGTTCTCCG
GCCGCTTGGGTGGAGAGGCTATTCGGCTATGACTGGGCACAACAGACAATCGGCTGCTCTGATGCCGCCG
TGTTCCGGCTGTCAGCGCAGGGGCGCCCGGTTCTTTTTGTCAAGACCGACCTGTCCGGTGCCCTGAATGA
ACTGCAAGACGAGGCAGCGCGGCTATCGTGGCTGGCCACGACGGGCGTTCCTTGCGCAGCTGTGCTCGAC
GTTGTCACTGAAGCGGGAAGGGACTGGCTGCTATTGGGCGAAGTGCCGGGGCAGGATCTCCTGTCATCTC
ACCTTGCTCCTGCCGAGAAAGTATCCATCATGGCTGATGCAATGCGGCGGCTGCATACGCTTGATCCGGC
TACCTGCCCATTCGACCACCAAGCGAAACATCGCATCGAGCGAGCACGTACTCGGATGGAAGCCGGTCTT
GTCGATCAGGATGATCTGGACGAAGAGCATCAGGGGCTCGCGCCAGCCGAACTGTTCGCCAGGCTCAAGG
CGAGCATGCCCGACGGCGAGGATCTCGTCGTGACCCATGGCGATGCCTGCTTGCCGAATATCATGGTGGA
AAATGGCCGCTTTTCTGGATTCATCGACTGTGGCCGGCTGGGTGTGGCGGACCGCTATCAGGACATAGCG
TTGGCTACCCGTGATATTGCTGAAGAGCTTGGCGGCGAATGGGCTGACCGCTTCCTCGTGCTTTACGGTA
TCGCCGCTCCCGATTCGCAGCGCATCGCCTTCTATCGCCTTCTTGACGAGTTCTTCTGAGCGGGACTCTG
GGGTTCGAAATGACCGACCAAGCGACGCCCAACCTGCCATCACGAGATTTCGATTCCACCGCCGCCTTCT
ATGAAAGGTTGGGCTTCGGAATCGTTTTCCGGGACGCCGGCTGGATGATCCTCCAGCGCGGGGATCTCAT
GCTGGAGTTCTTCGCCCACCCTAGGGGGAGGCTAACTGAAACACGGAAGGAGACAATACCGGAAGGAACC
CGCGCTATGACGGCAATAAAAAGACAGAATAAAACGCACGGTGTTGGGTCGTTTGTTCATAAACGCGGGG
TTCGGTCCCAGGGCTGGCACTCTGTCGATACCCCACCGAGACCCCATTGGGGCCAATACGCCCGCGTTTC
TTCCTTTTCCCCACCCCACCCCCCAAGTTCGGGTGAAGGCCCAGGGCTCGCAGCCAACGTCGGGGCGGCA
GGCCCTGCCATAGCCTCAGGTTACTCATATATACTTTAGATTGATTTAAAACTTCATTTTTAATTTAAAA
GGATCTAGGTGAAGATCCTTTTTGATAATCTCATGACCAAAATCCCTTAACGTGAGTTTTCGTTCCACTG
AGCGTCAGACCCCGTAGAAAAGATCAAAGGATCTTCTTGAGATCCTTTTTTTCTGCGCGTAATCTGCTGC
TTGCAAACAAAAAAACCACCGCTACCAGCGGTGGTTTGTTTGCCGGATCAAGAGCTACCAACTCTTTTTC
CGAAGGTAACTGGCTTCAGCAGAGCGCAGATACCAAATACTGTTCTTCTAGTGTAGCCGTAGTTAGGCCA
CCACTTCAAGAACTCTGTAGCACCGCCTACATACCTCGCTCTGCTAATCCTGTTACCAGTGGCTGCTGCC
AGTGGCGATAAGTCGTGTCTTACCGGGTTGGACTCAAGACGATAGTTACCGGATAAGGCGCAGCGGTCGG
GCTGAACGGGGGGTTCGTGCACACAGCCCAGCTTGGAGCGAACGACCTACACCGAACTGAGATACCTACA
GCGTGAGCTATGAGAAAGCGCCACGCTTCCCGAAGGGAGAAAGGCGGACAGGTATCCGGTAAGCGGCAGG
GTCGGAACAGGAGAGCGCACGAGGGAGCTTCCAGGGGGAAACGCCTGGTATCTTTATAGTCCTGTCGGGT
TTCGCCACCTCTGACTTGAGCGTCGATTTTTGTGATGCTCGTCAGGGGGGCGGAGCCTATGGAAAAACGC
CAGCAACGCGGCCTTTTTACGGTTCCTGGCCTTTTGCTGGCCTTTTGCTCACATGTTCTTTCCTGCGTTA
TCCCCTGATTCTGTGGATAACCGTATTACCGCCATGCAT
Features (pLannotate 1.2.2; 17 found; start..end, strand, type, name):
     61..364     +  enhancer       CMV enhancer: human cytomegalovirus immediate early enhancer
    365..568     +  promoter       CMV promoter: human cytomegalovirus (CMV) immediate early promoter
    591..627     +  misc_feature   MCS (fragment): multiple cloning site
    631..762     +  CDS            Itpka (fragment): IP3KA_MOUSE - Experimental evidence at protein level: Swiss-Prot protein existence level 1. From Mus musculus (Mouse).
    784..1500    +  CDS            mCitrine: mCitrine is a basic (constitutively fluorescent) yellow fluorescent protein published in 2001, derived from Aequorea victoria.
   1501..1522    +  misc_feature   MCS (fragment): multiple cloning site
   1911..1958    +  CDS            K-Ras (fragment): human small GTPase proto-oncoprotein
   1982..2066    +  CDS            large T antigen (fragment): large T antigen from SV40 (simian virus 40)
   2089..2210    +  polyA_signal   SV40 poly(A) signal: SV40 polyadenylation signal
   2244..2672    -  rep_origin     f1 ori (sequence partly withheld): f1 bacteriophage origin of replication; arrow indicates direction of (+) strand synthesis
   2699..2803    +  promoter       AmpR promoter: bla
   2805..3162    +  promoter       SV40 promoter: SV40 enhancer and early promoter
   3197..3991    +  CDS            NeoR/KanR: aminoglycoside phosphotransferase from Tn5; aph(3')-II (or nptII); confers resistance to neomycin, kanamycin, and G418 (Geneticin®)
   4012..4164    +  CDS            ble (fragment): BLE_KLEPN - Experimental evidence at protein level: Swiss-Prot protein existence level 1. Binding protein with a strong affinity to the bleomycin family of antibiotics. Binds to CL990; an antimitotic-antibiotic compound. From Klebsiella pneumoniae.
   4223..4270    +  polyA_signal   HSV TK poly(A) signal: herpes simplex virus thymidine kinase polyadenylation signal (Cole and Stacy, 1985)
   4361..4377    -  polyA_signal   bGH poly(A) signal (fragment): bovine growth hormone polyadenylation signal
   4599..5187    +  rep_origin     ori: high-copy-number ColE1/pMB1/pBR322/pUC origin of replication
