[The description below was written by a language model from this plasmid's Addgene catalogue record and pLannotate feature annotations shown in this document.]
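Description:
C1-FT-mCitrine-EEVEE-CaaX is a mammalian expression plasmid built on the Clontech pEGFP-C1 backbone and assembled by Gibson cloning. It is maintained in E. coli at high copy from a ColE1/pUC-type origin and also carries an f1 phage origin. Selection relies on a single NeoR/KanR (Tn5 aminoglycoside phosphotransferase) gene driven by tandem bacterial (bla) and SV40 early promoters and terminated by the HSV TK polyadenylation signal. This arrangement gives kanamycin resistance in bacteria and would allow G418 selection in mammalian cells.

The payload is one fusion protein expressed from the human CMV immediate-early enhancer and promoter and terminated by the SV40 poly(A) signal. At the N-terminus is F-tractin, the F-actin-binding segment comprising residues 9–52 of rat ITPKA (the automated annotation matches it to the mouse orthologue). It is followed by the yellow fluorescent protein mCitrine. Downstream, the record describes a codon-optimised EEVEE sequence and a CaaX motif derived from KRas4b. The feature table detects the K-Ras fragment, while the roughly 390 nt stretch between mCitrine and that fragment is unannotated and presumably holds the EEVEE linker. The CaaX box directs prenylation and anchors the protein at the plasma membrane, so the reporter combines a membrane tether with an actin-binding domain.

The record describes the construct as a version of MPAct with increased linker flexibility. MPAct comes from work on membrane-proximal F-actin in local membrane protrusion and cell migration. The construct is therefore suited to live-cell fluorescence imaging of actin close to the plasma membrane, and to testing how linker properties affect the reporter signal.
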