Addgene plasmid #155225: C1-FT-mCitrine-EEVEE-CaaX
Purpose: MPAct with increased linker flexiblity
Depositing lab: Tobias Meyer. Depositing organization: Stanford University. Publication: Membrane-proximal F-actin restricts local membrane protrusions and directs cell migration. Bisaria A, Hayer A, Garbett D, Cohen D, Meyer T. Science. 2020 Jun 12;368(6496):1205-1210. doi: 10.1126/science.aay7794. PubMed 32527825.
Backbone
  Vector backbone: pEGFP-C1
  Backbone manufacturer: Clontech
  Vector type: Mammalian Expression
Growth in bacteria
  Bacterial resistance: Kanamycin, 50 μg/mL
  Growth temperature: 37°C
  Growth strain: DH5alpha
  Copy number: High Copy
Gene/Insert
  Gene/Insert name: F-tractin (aa 9-52 of rat ITPKA) fused to mCitrine C-term tagged with a codon optimized EEVEE and CaaX seq derived from Kras4b
  Species: H. sapiens (human), R. norvegicus (rat)
  Tag / fusion protein: mCitrine (C terminal on insert)
  Cloning method: Gibson Cloning
Terms and licenses: Academic/Nonprofit Terms; Industry Terms: Not Available to Industry
How to cite: C1-FT-mCitrine-EEVEE-CaaX was a gift from Tobias Meyer (Addgene plasmid # 155225 ; http://n2t.net/addgene:155225 ; RRID:Addgene_155225)
